Addgene plasmid #167409: pMSR:MSMEG_5262:Dendra
Purpose: C-term fluorescent fusion
Depositing lab: Keith Derbyshire & Joseph Wade. Depositing organization: Wadsworth Center, New York State Department of Health. Publication: A Mycobacterial Systems Resource for the Research Community. Judd JA, Canestrari J, Clark R, Joseph A, Lapierre P, Lasek-Nesselquist E, Mir M, Palumbo M, Smith C, Stone M, Upadhyay A, Wirth SE, Dedrick RM, Meier CG, Russell DA, Dills A, Dove E, Kester J, Wolf ID, Zhu J, Rubin ER, Fortune S, Hatfull GF, Gray TA, Wade JT, Derbyshire KM. mBio. 2021 Mar 2;12(2). pii: mBio.02401-20. doi: 10.1128/mBio.02401-20. PubMed 33653882.
Backbone
  Vector backbone: pMSR:Dendra
  Vector type: Bacterial Expression ; Integrating Mycobacterial Expression Vector attL5. T7 expression in E. coli
Growth in bacteria
  Bacterial resistance: Apramycin, 25 μg/mL
  Growth temperature: 37°C
  Growth strain: DH5alpha
  Copy number: High Copy
Gene/Insert
  Gene/Insert name: MSMEG_5262
  Species: M. smegmatis
  Promoter: pmycTetO
  Tag / fusion protein: Gly-Ala Linker/Dendra2/1x Flag Tag (C terminal on insert)
  Cloning method: Ligation Independent Cloning
  Sequencing primers: 5′ TGATAGAGTTTGTCCTCCCTATCAG; 3′ TCCATATGCACCTTGACACG
Resource information
  A portion of this plasmid was derived from a plasmid made by: CP000480.1
Terms and licenses: Academic/Nonprofit Terms; Industry Terms: Not Available to Industry
Depositor comments: 5' cloning site: AseI (destroyed), 3' cloning site: HindIII (not destroyed)
How to cite: pMSR:MSMEG_5262:Dendra was a gift from Keith Derbyshire & Joseph Wade (Addgene plasmid # 167409 ; http://n2t.net/addgene:167409 ; RRID:Addgene_167409)
