[The description below was written by a language model from this plasmid's Addgene catalogue record.]
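Description:
pMSR:MSMEG_5262:Dendra is a bacterial expression plasmid built on the pMSR:Dendra backbone, an integrating mycobacterial vector that uses the mycobacteriophage L5 attachment system (listed as attL5 in the record) to insert into the mycobacterial chromosome rather than replicating as an episome. In E. coli it is maintained as a high-copy plasmid and selected with apramycin, and this is the only resistance marker listed. The record also notes that the vector supports T7-driven expression in E. coli, so the same construct can be used in both hosts. No feature table is provided, so the origin of replication, the integrase and the exact arrangement of the T7 elements are not stated.

The insert is the Mycobacterium smegmatis open reading frame MSMEG_5262, derived from the M. smegmatis genome sequence and introduced by ligation-independent cloning between an AseI site (destroyed) and a HindIII site (retained). The record does not say what this gene encodes. Expression is driven by pmycTetO, a mycobacterial promoter carrying Tet operator sequences, which generally allows tetracycline-responsive regulation when a Tet repressor is present. The coding sequence is fused at its C terminus, through a Gly-Ala linker, to Dendra2 followed by a single FLAG tag. Dendra2 is a green-to-red photoconvertible fluorescent protein, and the FLAG epitope permits antibody-based detection or purification.

The stated purpose is to produce a C-terminal fluorescent fusion. The construct belongs to a systematic mycobacterial resource collection and is suited to studying the localization and expression of the MSMEG_5262 product in live mycobacterial cells.
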