>Addgene plasmid #167409 | pMSR:MSMEG_5262:Dendra | depositor partial sequence | sequence record 325237 | partial
ATGATCGAACGCCCCGCCGCCCGGTACGGATCCCGCGAGCAACCGCGCCTCAGCCGCCGCTGGATCCTGA
TCGCGGTGGCAGCACTGGTGCTCGTCGCGGGTGTGATCGTCGCGGTCGTGGCGTATCAGCGCTTCGGCAG
CGGCGAGGTGAAAGGCGAGCTCACGGGCTATCAACTTCTTGACGACGAAACGGTCCAGGTGACCATCGGG
GTCGAGCGGCCCGACCCGTCCAAGCCCGTCGTCTGCATCGTCCGCGCACGGTCGAAAGACGGCAGCGAAA
CCGGGCGGCGCGAGATCCTGGTCCCGCCGGGAAGCGATCGTGTGGTGCAAGTCACCGCCGAGGTGAAGTC
CACGCGCAAACCCGTCATGGGCGACATCTACGGATGCGGCACCGATGTCCCGTCGTACCTGGTGACACCG
CAGACC
